>Addgene plasmid #237570 | pMIHP-12532 HAT.E.AU1 | addgene full sequence | sequence record 477137 | Addgene NGS Result
TTTTCCCAGTCACGACGTTGTAAAACGACGGCGCAAGGAATGGTGCATGCAAGGAGATGGCGCCCAACAG
TCCCCCGGCCACGGGGCCTGCCACCATACCCACGCCGAAACAAGCGCTCATGAGCCCGAAGTGGCGAGCC
CGATCTTCCCCATCGGTGATGTCGGCGATATAGGCGCCAGCAACCGCACCTGTGGCGCCGGTGATGCCGG
CCACGATGCGTCCGGCGTAGAGGCGATTAGTCCAATTTGTTAAAGACAGGATATCAGTGGTCCAGGCTCT
AGTTTTGACTCAACAATATCACCAGCTGAAGCCTATAGAGTACGAGCCATAGATAAAATAAAAGATTTTA
TTTAGTCTCCAGAAAAAGGGGGGAATGAAAGACCCCACCTGTAGGTTTGGCAAGCTAGCTTAAGTAACGC
CATTTTGCAAGGCATGGAAAATACATAACTGAGAATAGAGAAGTTCAGATCAAGGTTAGGAACAGAGAGA
CAGCAGAATATGGGCCAAACAGGATATCTGTGGTAAGCAGTTCCTGCCCCGGCTCAGGGCCAAGAACAGA
TGGTCCCCAGATGCGGTCCCGCCCTCAGCAGTTTCTAGAGAACCATCAGATGTTTCCAGGGTGCCCCAAG
GACCTGAAATGACCCTGTGCCTTATTTGAACTAACCAATCAGTTCGCTTCTCGCTTCTGTTCGCGCGCTT
CTGCTCCCCGAGCTCAATAAAAGAGCCCACAACCCCTCACTCGGCGCGCCAGTCCTCCGATAGACTGCGT
CGCCCGGGTACCCGTATTCCCAATAAAGCCTCTTGCTGTTTGCATCCGAATCGTGGACTCGCTGATCCTT
GGGAGGGTCTCCTCAGATTGATTGACTGCCCACCTCGGGGGTCTTTCATTTGGAGGTTCCACCGAGATTT
GGAGACCCCTGCCCAGGGACCACCGACCCCCCCGCCGGGAGGTAAGCTGGCCAGCGGTCGTTTCGTGTCT
GTCTCTGTCTTTGTGCGTGTTTGTGCCGGCATCTAATGTTTGCGCCTGCGTCTGTACTAGTTAGCTAACT
AGCTCTGTATCTGGCGGACCCGTGGTGGAACTGACGAGTTCTGAACACCCGGCCGCAACCCTGGGAGACG
TCCCAGGGACTTTGGGGGCCGTTTTTGTGGCCCGACCTGAGGAAGGGAGTCGATGTGGAATCCGACCCCG
TCAGGATATGTGGTTCTGGTAGGAGACGAGAACCTAAAACAGTTCCCGCCTCCGTCTGAATTTTTGCTTT
CGGTTTGGAACCGAAGCCGCGCGTCTTGTCTGCTGCAGCGCTGCAGCATCGTTCTGTGTTGTCTCTGTCT
GACTGTGTTTCTGTATTTGTCTGAAAATTAGGGCCAGACTGTTACCACTCCCTTAAGTTTGACCTTAGGT
CACTGGAAAGATGTCGAGCGGATCGCTCACAACCAGTCGGTAGATGTCAAGAAGAGACGTTGGGTTACCT
TCTGCTCTGCAGAATGGCCAACCTTTAACGTCGGATGGCCGCGAGACGGCACCTTTAACCGAGACCTCAT
CACCCAGGTTAAGATCAAGGTCTTTTCACCTGGCCCGCATGGACACCCAGACCAGGTCCCCTACATCGTG
ACCTGGGAAGCCTTGGCTTTTGACCCCCCTCCCTGGGTCAAGCCCTTTGTACACCCTAAGCCTCCGCCTC
CTCTTCCTCCATCCGCCCCGTCTCTCCCCCTTGAACCTCCTCGTTCGACCCCGCCTCGATCCTCCCTTTA
TCCAGCCCTCACTCCTTCTCTAGGCGCCGGAATTCCGAACAGTCTTCCGTAATAGAAGACACAAGGCTCG
AGCGGGATCAATTCCGCCCCCCCCCTAACGTTACTGGCCGAAGCCGCTTGGAATAAGGCCGGTGTGCGTT
TGTCTATATGTTATTTTCCACCATATTGCCGTCTTTTGGCAATGTGAGGGCCCGGAAACCTGGCCCTGTC
TTCTTGACGAGCATTCCTAGGGGTCTTTCCCCTCTCGCCAAAGGAATGCAAGGTCTGTTGAATGTCGTGA
AGGAAGCAGTTCCTCTGGAAGCTTCTTGAAGACAAACAACGTCTGTAGCGACCCTTTGCAGGCAGCGGAA
CCCCCCACCTGGCGACAGGTGCCTCTGCGGCCAAAAGCCACGTGTATAAGATACACCTGCAAAGGCGGCA
CAACCCCAGTGCCACGTTGTGAGTTGGATAGTTGTGGAAAGAGTCAAATGGCTCTCCTCAAGCGTATTCA
ACAAGGGGCTGAAGGATGCCCAGAAGGTACCCCATTGTATGGGATCTGATCTGGGGCCTCGGTGCACATG
CTTTACATGTGTTTAGTCGAGGTTAAAAAAACGTCTAGGCCCCCCGAACCACGGGGACGTGGTTTTCCTT
TGAAAAACACGATAATACCATGCCAGAGCCTTCTAAGTCTGCACCAGCCCCTAAGAAGGGATCTAAGAAA
GCCATCTCTAAGGCGCAGAAGAAGGATGGCAAGAAGCGCAAGCGCAGCCGCAAGGAGAGCTATTCGGTGT
ACGTGTACAAGGTGCTGAAGCAAGTGCACCCCGACACCGGCATCTCCTCCAAGGCCATGGGCATCATGAA
CTCGTTCGTGAACGACATCTTCGAGCGCATCGCGAGCGAGGCGTCCCGCCTGGCGCATTACAACAAGCGC
TCGACCATCACGTCCCGGGAGATCCAGACGGCCGTGCGCCTGCTGCTGCCCGGGGAGCTGGCCAAGCACG
CCGTGTCGGAGGGCACTAAGGCCGTCACCAAGTACACCAGCTCCAAGGACCCACCGGTCGCCACCGGATC
CACGGTCGCCACCATGGGCAAGGACCACCTGATCCACAACGTGCACAAGGAGTTCCACGCCCACGCCCAC
AACAAGGGAGGAGGCGGGGGAGGGGGGGCACCTGTGCCCTATCCAGATCCCCTGGAGCCTAGGGGAGGAG
GCGGGGGAGGGGACACCTATCGGTACATTGGCATGCTGATGGTGTAAGCGGCCGCGACTCTAGAGTCGAC
CTGCAGGCATGCAAGCTTCAGGTAGCCGGCTAACGTTAACAACCGGTACCTCTAGAACTATAGCTAGCAT
GCGCAAATTTAAAGCGCTGATATCGATAAAATAAAAGATTTTATTTAGTCTCCAGAAAAAGGGGGGAATG
AAAGACCCCACCTGTAGGTTTGGCAAGCTAGCTTAAGTAACGCCATTTTGCAAGGCATGGAAAATACATA
ACTGAGAATAGAGAAGTTCAGATCAAGGTTAGGAACAGAGAGACAGCAGAATATGGGCCAAACAGGATAT
CTGTGGTAAGCAGTTCCTGCCCCGGCTCAGGGCCAAGAACAGATGGTCCCCAGATGCGGTCCCGCCCTCA
GCAGTTTCTAGAGAACCATCAGATGTTTCCAGGGTGCCCCAAGGACCTGAAATGACCCTGTGCCTTATTT
GAACTAACCAATCAGTTCGCTTCTCGCTTCTGTTCGCGCGCTTCTGCTCCCCGAGCTCAATAAAAGAGCC
CACAACCCCTCACTCGGCGCGCCAGTCCTCCGATAGACTGCGTCGCCCGGGTACCCGTGTATCCAATAAA
CCCTCTTGCAGTTGCATCCGACTTGTGGTCTCGCTGTTCCTTGGGAGGGTCTCCTCTGAGTGATTGACTA
CCCGTCAGCGGGGGTCTTTCATGGGTAACAGTTTCTTGAAGTTGGAGAACAACATTCTGAGGGTAGGAGT
CGAATATTAAGTAATCCTGACTCAATTAGCCACTGTTTTGAATCCACATACTCCAATACTCCTGAAATAG
TTCATTATGGACAGCGCAGAAAGAGCTGGGGAGAATTGTGAAATTGTTATCCGCTCACAATTCCACACAA
CATACGAGCCGGAAGCATAAAGTGTAAAGCCTGGGGTGCCTAATGAGTGAGCTAACTCACATTAATTGCG
TTGCGCTCACTGCCCGCTTTCCAGTCGGGAAACCTGTCGTGCCAGCTGCATTAATGAATCGGCCAACGCG
CGGGGAGAGGCGGTTTGCGTATTGGGCGCTCTTCCGCTTCCTCGCTCACTGACTCGCTGCGCTCGGTCGT
TCGGCTGCGGCGAGCGGTATCAGCTCACTCAAAGGCGGTAATACGGTTATCCACAGAATCAGGGGATAAC
GCAGGAAAGAACATGTGAGCAAAAGGCCAGCAAAAGGCCAGGAACCGTAAAAAGGCCGCGTTGCTGGCGT
TTTTCCATAGGCTCCGCCCCCCTGACGAGCATCACAAAAATCGACGCTCAAGTCAGAGGTGGCGAAACCC
GACAGGACTATAAAGATACCAGGCGTTTCCCCCTGGAAGCTCCCTCGTGCGCTCTCCTGTTCCGACCCTG
CCGCTTACCGGATACCTGTCCGCCTTTCTCCCTTCGGGAAGCGTGGCGCTTTCTCATAGCTCACGCTGTA
GGTATCTCAGTTCGGTGTAGGTCGTTCGCTCCAAGCTGGGCTGTGTGCACGAACCCCCCGTTCAGCCCGA
CCGCTGCGCCTTATCCGGTAACTATCGTCTTGAGTCCAACCCGGTAAGACACGACTTATCGCCACTGGCA
GCAGCCACTGGTAACAGGATTAGCAGAGCGAGGTATGTAGGCGGTGCTACAGAGTTCTTGAAGTGGTGGC
CTAACTACGGCTACACTAGAAGAACAGTATTTGGTATCTGCGCTCTGCTGAAGCCAGTTACCTTCGGAAA
AAGAGTTGGTAGCTCTTGATCCGGCAAACAAACCACCGCTGGTAGCGGTGGTTTTTTTGTTTGCAAGCAG
CAGATTACGCGCAGAAAAAAAGGATCTCAAGAAGATCCTTTGATCTTTTCTACGGGGTCTGACGCTCAGT
GGAACGAAAACTCACGTTAAGGGATTTTGGTCATGAGATTATCAAAAAGGATCTTCACCTAGATCCTTTT
AAATTAAAAATGAAGTTTTAAATCAATCTAAAGTATATATGAGTAAACTTGGTCTGACAGTTACCAATGC
TTAATCAGTGAGGCACCTATCTCAGCGATCTGTCTATTTCGTTCATCCATAGTTGCCTGACTCCCCGTCG
TGTAGATAACTACGATACGGGAGGGCTTACCATCTGGCCCCAGTGCTGCAATGATACCGCGAGACCCACG
CTCACCGGCTCCAGATTTATCAGCAATAAACCAGCCAGCCGGAAGGGCCGAGCGCAGAAGTGGTCCTGCA
ACTTTATCCGCCTCCATCCAGTCTATTAATTGTTGCCGGGAAGCTAGAGTAAGTAGTTCGCCAGTTAATA
GTTTGCGCAACGTTGTTGCCATTGCTACAGGCATCGTGGTGTCACGCTCGTCGTTTGGTATGGCTTCATT
CAGCTCCGGTTCCCAACGATCAAGGCGAGTTACATGATCCCCCATGTTGTGCAAAAAAGCGGTTAGCTCC
TTCGGTCCTCCGATCGTTGTCAGAAGTAAGTTGGCCGCAGTGTTATCACTCATGGTTATGGCAGCACTGC
ATAATTCTCTTACTGTCATGCCATCCGTAAGATGCTTTTCTGTGACTGGTGAGTACTCAACCAAGTCATT
CTGAGAATAGTGTATGCGGCGACCGAGTTGCTCTTGCCCGGCGTCAATACGGGATAATACCGCGCCACAT
AGCAGAACTTTAAAAGTGCTCATCATTGGAAAACGTTCTTCGGGGCGAAAACTCTCAAGGATCTTACCGC
TGTTGAGATCCAGTTCGATGTAACCCACTCGTGCACCCAACTGATCTTCAGCATCTTTTACTTTCACCAG
CGTTTCTGGGTGAGCAAAAACAGGAAGGCAAAATGCCGCAAAAAAGGGAATAAGGGCGACACGGAAATGT
TGAATACTCATACTCTTCCTTTTTCAATATTATTGAAGCATTTATCAGGGTTATTGTCTCATGAGCGGAT
ACATATTTGAATGTATTTAGAAAAATAAACAAATAGGGGTTCCGCGCACATTTCCCCGAAAAGTGCCACC
TGACGTCTAAGAAACCATTATTATCATGACATTAACCTATAAAAATAGGCGTATCACGAGGCCCTTTCGT
CTCGCGCGTTTCGGTGATGACGGTGAAAACCTCTGACACATGCAGCTCCCGGAGACGGTCACAGCTTGTC
TGTAAGCGGATGCCGGGAGCAGACAAGCCCGTCAGGGCGCGTCAGCGGGTGTTGGCGGGTGTCGGGGCTG
GCTTAACTATGCGGCATCAGAGCAGATTGTACTGAGAGTGCACCATATGCGGTGTGAAATACCGCACAGA
TGCGTAAGGAGAAAATACCGCATCAGGCGCCATTCGCCATTCAGGCTGCGCAACTGTTGGGAAGGGCGAT
CGGTGCGGGCCTCTTCGCTATTACGCCAGCTGGCGAAAGGGGGATGTGCTGCAAGGCGATTAAGTTGGGT
AACGCCAGGG
Features (pLannotate 1.2.2; 19 found; start..end, strand, type, name):
     32..233     -  CDS            TcR (fragment): tetracycline efflux protein; tet; confers resistance to tetracycline
    234..332     +  CDS            env (fragment): murine leukemia virus gPr80 envelope polyprotein precursor; env; proteolytically cleaved into gp70SU and p15TM subunits
    374..890     +  LTR            5' LTR: 5' long terminal repeat from murine embryonic stem cell virus
    954..1295    +  misc_feature   MESV Ψ: packaging signal of murine embryonic stem cell virus
   1362..1778    +  CDS            gag (truncated): truncated Moloney murine leukemia virus (MMLV) gag gene lacking the start codon
   1837..2397    +  misc_feature   IRES: internal ribosome entry site (IRES) of the encephalomyocarditis virus (EMCV)
   2400..2777    +  CDS            H2bc3: H2B1B_MOUSE - Also known as Hist1h2bb Experimental evidence at protein level: Swiss-Prot protein existence level 1. Core component of nucleosome. Nucleosomes wrap and compact DNA into chromatin, limiting DNA accessibility to the cellular machineries which require DNA as a template. Histones thereby play a central role in transcription regulation, DNA repair, DNA replication and chromosomal stability. DNA accessibility is regulated via a complex set of post-translational modifications of histones, also called histone code, and nucleosome remodeling. From Mus musculus (Mouse).
   2998..3028    +  misc_feature   MCS (fragment): pUC18/19 multiple cloning site
   3148..3662    +  LTR            3' LTR: 3' long terminal repeat from murine embryonic stem cell virus
   3824..3840    -  protein_bind   lac operator: The lac repressor binds to the lac operator to inhibit transcription in E. coli. This inhibition can be relieved by adding lactose or isopropyl-β-D-thiogalactopyranoside (IPTG). lac repressor encoded by lacI
   3848..3878    -  promoter       lac promoter: promoter for the E. coli lac operon
   3893..3914    -  protein_bind   CAP binding site: CAP binding activates transcription in the presence of cAMP. E. coli catabolite activator protein
   3927..4019    -  CDS            lacI (fragment): lac repressor; lacI; The lac repressor binds to the lac operator to inhibit transcription in E. coli. This inhibition can be relieved by adding lactose or isopropyl-β-D-thiogalactopyranoside (IPTG).
   4202..4790    -  rep_origin     ori: high-copy-number ColE1/pMB1/pBR322/pUC origin of replication
   4961..5821    -  CDS            AmpR: β-lactamase; bla; confers resistance to ampicillin, carbenicillin, and related antibiotics
   5822..5926    -  promoter       AmpR promoter: bla
   6021..6056    +  CDS            rop (fragment): Rop protein, which maintains plasmids at low copy number; rop
   6158..6257    +  misc_feature   bom (fragment): basis of mobility region from pBR322
   6263..32      -  CDS            lacZα (fragment) (across the origin): LacZα fragment of β-galactosidase; lacZ fragment
