[The description below was written by a language model from this plasmid's Addgene catalogue record and pLannotate feature annotations shown in this document.]
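Description:
pMIHP-12532 HAT.E.AU1 is an empty gammaretroviral backbone from the p.MIHP series, which the record describes as derived from p.MIGII by replacing the GFP reporter with histone-borne epitopes. The 6.4 kb plasmid is maintained in E. coli through a high-copy ColE1/pUC-type origin and selected with ampicillin via β-lactamase. Short fragments of TcR, lacI, lacZα, rop and bom are also annotated, and these appear to be non-functional remnants of earlier cloning vectors. The recommended recombination-deficient host strain is consistent with the need to keep the repeated LTRs stable.

The viral portion is bounded by 5' and 3' long terminal repeats of murine embryonic stem cell virus. Downstream of the 5' LTR lie the MESV Ψ packaging signal and a truncated MMLV gag segment lacking its start codon, which together allow the transcript to be packaged into virions when the viral proteins are supplied in trans. No internal promoter is annotated, so expression is presumably driven from the 5' LTR. After the gag segment comes an EMCV IRES followed by a mouse histone H2B coding sequence (H2bc3). According to the catalogue fields, this histone carries the HAT, E and AU1 epitope tags, although the tags themselves are not individually annotated in the feature table.

No gene is inserted. A sequence of interest would be expected to go upstream of the IRES, so that it is co-expressed with the tagged histone, but the record does not specify the cloning site. The catalogue calls the plasmid a "Flow Code" construct, which suggests that this particular epitope combination acts as an antibody-detectable barcode marking transduced cells in flow cytometry. The record also notes that the plasmid is intended for use with mRNAs, without further detail.
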