Addgene plasmid #237570: pMIHP-12532 HAT.E.AU1
Purpose: (Empty Backbone) HAT.E.AU1 Flow Code Plasmid This plasmid is to be used with mRNAs.
Depositing lab: Adrian Liston. Depositing organization: Babraham Institute.
Backbone
  Vector backbone: p.MIHP — made from p.MIGII with the GFP element being replaced with the histone epitopes
  Vector type: Retroviral
  Tag / fusion protein: HAT; E; AU1
Growth in bacteria
  Bacterial resistance: Ampicillin, 100 μg/mL
  Growth temperature: 30°C
  Growth strain: NEB Stable
  Copy number: Unknown
Gene/Insert
  Gene/Insert name: None
Terms and licenses: Academic/Nonprofit Terms; Industry Terms: Not Available to Industry
How to cite: pMIHP-12532 HAT.E.AU1 was a gift from Adrian Liston (Addgene plasmid # 237570 ; http://n2t.net/addgene:237570 ; RRID:Addgene_237570)
